Addgene plasmid #46671: pcDNA3.2 mir-1-1 reporter hsa-mir17~20
Depositing lab: David Bartel. Depositing organization: Whitehead Institute for Biomedical Research. Publication: Beyond Secondary Structure: Primary-Sequence Determinants License Pri-miRNA Hairpins for Processing. Auyeung VC, Ulitsky I, McGeary SE, Bartel DP. Cell. 2013 Feb 14;152(4):844-58. doi: 10.1016/j.cell.2013.01.031. PubMed 23415231.
Backbone
  Vector backbone: pcDNA3.2 V5-DEST mir-1-1 reporter
  Backbone manufacturer: Bartel lab (Addgene plasmid# 46646)
  Backbone size w/o insert (bp): 8038
  Vector type: Mammalian Expression, RNAi
  Selectable markers: Neomycin (select with G418)
Growth in bacteria
  Bacterial resistance: Ampicillin, 100 μg/mL
  Growth temperature: 37°C
  Growth strain: DH5alpha
  Copy number: High Copy
Gene/Insert
  Gene/Insert name: hsa-mir17~20 (alt name: mir-17~20 pri-mRNA)
  Species: H. sapiens (human)
  Entrez Gene: MIR17 (a.k.a. MIR17-5p, MIR91, MIRN17, MIRN91, hsa-mir-17, miR-17, miR17-3p, miRNA17, miRNA91)
  Promoter: CMV
  Tag / fusion protein: hsa-mir-1-1 (C terminal on insert); V5 (C terminal on backbone)
  Cloning method: Gateway Cloning
  Sequencing primers: 5′ CMV-F; 3′ TK-pA-R
Terms and licenses: Academic/Nonprofit Terms; Industry Terms: Not Available to Industry
How to cite: pcDNA3.2 mir-1-1 reporter hsa-mir17~20 was a gift from David Bartel (Addgene plasmid # 46671 ; http://n2t.net/addgene:46671 ; RRID:Addgene_46671)
