[The description below was written by a language model from this plasmid's Addgene catalogue record and pLannotate feature annotations shown in this document.]
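Description:
pcDNA3.2 mir-1-1 reporter hsa-mir17~20 is a mammalian expression plasmid for producing a human primary microRNA transcript. It was made by Gateway recombination into a pcDNA3.2 V5-DEST derivative that already carries a mir-1-1 reporter hairpin. In E. coli it replicates from a high-copy ColE1/pUC-type origin and is selected with ampicillin through the AmpR (β-lactamase) cassette; an f1 origin is also present. For selection in mammalian cells, an SV40 enhancer/early promoter drives the neo gene (G418 resistance), followed by an SV40 polyadenylation signal. The catalogue gives the empty destination backbone as 8038 bp while the deposited full sequence is 6,699 nt. This would fit the loss of the Gateway cassette on recombination, although the record does not explain the difference.

The payload is a single CMV enhancer/promoter-driven transcription unit. Between the attB1 and attB2 sites lies a segment of the human mir-17 cluster, annotated as five consecutive hairpins: three assigned to the mir-17 precursor family and two to the mir-19 family (one flagged as a fragment). The annotation names families only, so the individual hairpins are not identified. Downstream of attB2, on the same transcript, sits a mir-1 family hairpin, listed in the catalogue as hsa-mir-1-1 fused 3′ of the insert. It is followed by the backbone's V5 tag sequence, which has no evident role in a noncoding transcript, and the HSV TK polyadenylation signal. A T7 promoter lies upstream of attB1.

Because the test hairpins and mir-1-1 are co-transcribed, mir-1-1 presumably serves as an internal reference when measuring processing of the cluster hairpins. This matches the associated study of primary-sequence determinants of pri-miRNA processing, but the record does not spell out the assay design.
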