Features (pLannotate 1.2.2; 28 found; start..end, strand, type, name):
     36..80      -  misc_feature   bom (fragment): basis of mobility region from pBR322
    235..614     +  enhancer       CMV enhancer: human cytomegalovirus immediate early enhancer
    615..818     +  promoter       CMV promoter: human cytomegalovirus (CMV) immediate early promoter
    814..847     +  LTR            5' LTR (truncated) (fragment): truncated 5' long terminal repeat (LTR) from HIV-1
    863..881     +  promoter       T7 promoter: promoter for bacteriophage T7 RNA polymerase
    911..935     +  protein_bind   attB1: mutant version of attB; recombination site for the Gateway® BP reaction BP Clonase™
   1075..1152    +  ncRNA          mir-17: Accession: RF00051 - mir-17 microRNA precursor family
   1213..1294    +  ncRNA          mir-17: Accession: RF00051 - mir-17 microRNA precursor family
   1364..1435    +  ncRNA          mir-19 (fragment): Accession: RF00245 - mir-19 microRNA precursor family
   1529..1605    +  ncRNA          mir-17: Accession: RF00051 - mir-17 microRNA precursor family
   1667..1741    +  ncRNA          mir-19: Accession: RF00245 - mir-19 microRNA precursor family
   1812..1836    -  protein_bind   attB2: mutant version of attB; recombination site for the Gateway® BP reaction BP Clonase™
   1914..1990    +  ncRNA          mir-1: Accession: RF00103 - mir-1 microRNA precursor family
   2189..2230    +  CDS            V5 tag: epitope tag from simian virus 5
   2314..2362    +  polyA_signal   HSV TK poly(A) signal: herpes simplex virus thymidine kinase polyadenylation signal (Cole and Stacy, 1985)
   2453..2469    -  polyA_signal   bGH poly(A) signal (fragment): bovine growth hormone polyadenylation signal
   2564..2992    +  rep_origin     f1 ori (sequence partly withheld): f1 bacteriophage origin of replication; arrow indicates direction of (+) strand synthesis
   3006..3335    +  promoter       SV40 promoter: SV40 enhancer and early promoter
   3402..4193    +  CDS            neo: KKA2_KLEPN - Also known as kan, nptII. Experimental evidence at protein level: Swiss-Prot protein existence level 1. Resistance to kanamycin, neomycin, paromomycin, ribostamycin, butirosin and gentamicin B. From Klebsiella pneumoniae.
   4219..4377    +  CDS            ble (fragment): BLE_KLEPN - Experimental evidence at protein level: Swiss-Prot protein existence level 1. Binding protein with a strong affinity to the bleomycin family of antibiotics. Binds to CL990; an antimitotic-antibiotic compound. From Klebsiella pneumoniae.
   4372..4493    +  polyA_signal   SV40 poly(A) signal: SV40 polyadenylation signal
   4566..4582    -  protein_bind   lac operator: The lac repressor binds to the lac operator to inhibit transcription in E. coli. This inhibition can be relieved by adding lactose or isopropyl-β-D-thiogalactopyranoside (IPTG). lac repressor encoded by lacI
   4590..4620    -  promoter       lac promoter: promoter for the E. coli lac operon
   4635..4656    -  protein_bind   CAP binding site: CAP binding activates transcription in the presence of cAMP. E. coli catabolite activator protein
   4669..4761    -  CDS            lacI (fragment): lac repressor; lacI; The lac repressor binds to the lac operator to inhibit transcription in E. coli. This inhibition can be relieved by adding lactose or isopropyl-β-D-thiogalactopyranoside (IPTG).
   4944..5532    -  rep_origin     ori: high-copy-number ColE1/pMB1/pBR322/pUC origin of replication
   5703..6563    -  CDS            AmpR: β-lactamase; bla; confers resistance to ampicillin, carbenicillin, and related antibiotics
   6564..6668    -  promoter       AmpR promoter: bla
>Addgene plasmid #46671 | pcDNA3.2 mir-1-1 reporter hsa-mir17~20 | depositor full sequence | sequence record 117374 | pcDNA3.2 mir-1-1 reporter hsa-mir17~20 sequence 6699 bps
GACGGATCGGGAGATCTCCCGATCCCCTATGGTCGACTCTCAGTACAATCTGCTCTGATGCCGCATAGTT
AAGCCAGTATCTGCTCCCTGCTTGTGTGTTGGAGGTCGCTGAGTAGTGCGCGAGCAAAATTTAAGCTACA
ACAAGGCAAGGCTTGACCGACAATTGCATGAAGAATCTGCTTAGGGTTAGGCGTTTTGCGCTGCTTCGCG
ATGTACGGGCCAGATATACGCGTTGACATTGATTATTGACTAGTTATTAATAGTAATCAATTACGGGGTC
ATTAGTTCATAGCCCATATATGGAGTTCCGCGTTACATAACTTACGGTAAATGGCCCGCCTGGCTGACCG
CCCAACGACCCCCGCCCATTGACGTCAATAATGACGTATGTTCCCATAGTAACGCCAATAGGGACTTTCC
ATTGACGTCAATGGGTGGACTATTTACGGTAAACTGCCCACTTGGCAGTACATCAAGTGTATCATATGCC
AAGTACGCCCCCTATTGACGTCAATGACGGTAAATGGCCCGCCTGGCATTATGCCCAGTACATGACCTTA
TGGGACTTTCCTACTTGGCAGTACATCTACGTATTAGTCATCGCTATTACCATGGTGATGCGGTTTTGGC
AGTACATCAATGGGCGTGGATAGCGGTTTGACTCACGGGGATTTCCAAGTCTCCACCCCATTGACGTCAA
TGGGAGTTTGTTTTGGCACCAAAATCAACGGGACTTTCCAAAATGTCGTAACAACTCCGCCCCATTGACG
CAAATGGGCGGTAGGCGTGTACGGTGGGAGGTCTATATAAGCAGAGCTCTCTGGCTAACTAGAGAACCCA
CTGCTTACTGGCTTATCGAAATTAATACGACTCACTATAGGGAGACCCAAGCTGGCTAGTTAAGCTATCA
ACAAGTTTGTACAAAAAAGCAGGCTCATATGCCCCATTAGGGATTATGCTGAATTTGTATGGTTTATAGT
TGTTAGAGTTTGAGGTGTTAATTCTAATTATCTATTTCAAATTTAGCAGGAAAAAAGAGAACATCACCTT
GTAAAACTGAAGATTGTGACCAGTCAGAATAATGTCAAAGTGCTTACAGTGCAGGTAGTGATATGTGCAT
CTACTGCAGTGAAGGCACTTGTAGCATTATGGTGACAGCTGCCTCGGGAAGCCAAGTTGGGCTTTAAAGT
GCAGGGCCTGCTGATGTTGAGTGCTTTTTGTTCTAAGGTGCATCTAGTGCAGATAGTGAAGTAGATTAGC
ATCTACTGCCCTAAGTGCTCCTTCTGGCATAAGAAGTTATGTATTCATCCAATAATTCAAGCCAAGCAAG
TATATAGGTGTTTTAATAGTTTTTGTTTGCAGTCCTCTGTTAGTTTTGCATAGTTGCACTACAAGAAGAA
TGTAGTTGTGCAAATCTATGCAAAACTGATGGTGGCCTGCTATTTCCTTCAAATGAATGATTTTTACTAA
TTTTGTGTACTTTTATTGTGTCGATGTAGAATCTGCCTGGTCTATCTGATGTGACAGCTTCTGTAGCACT
AAAGTGCTTATAGTGCAGGTAGTGTTTAGTTATCTACTGCATTATGAGCACTTAAAGTACTGCTAGCTGT
AGAACTCCAGCTTCGGCCTGTCGCCCAATCAAACTGTCCTGTTACTGAACACTGTTCTATGGTTAGTTTT
GCAGGTTTGCATCCAGCTGTGTGATATTCTGCTGTGCAAATCCATGCAAAACTGACTGTGGTAGTGAAAA
GTCTGTAGAAAAGTAAGGGAAACTCAAACCCCTTTCTACACAGGTTGGGATCGGTAAGCTTACCCAGCTT
TCTTGTACAAAGTGGTTGATCTAGAGGGCCCGCAGTGGGGTCAGCTTCTACCGGGGCGGCGTCCCGGGGT
CTTGGAACTGCATGCAGACTGCCTGCTTGGGAAACATACTTCTTTATATGCCCATATGGACCTGCTAAGC
TATGGAATGTAAAGAAGTATGTATCTCAGGCCGGGACCTCTCTCGCCGCACTGAGGGGCACTCCACACCA
CGGGGGCCGCCGCGGCCGACAGCCAGCCAGGCGGCTGTGGTGGGGGTGAGGCTGGGGCGGCAGGCTGCCT
GGGCGTTGGTGGACGGTCGTGTCCCCGCCAGCATTGTTCTGTCACTTTGCCTGTGTCAGCAGGTGGAAGT
GCTCACCAGACATTCGAAGGTAAGCCTATCCCTAACCCTCTCCTCGGTCTCGATTCTACGCGTACCGGTT
AGTAATGAGTTTAAACGGGGGAGGCTAACTGAAACACGGAAGGAGACAATACCGGAAGGAACCCGCGCTA
TGACGGCAATAAAAAGACAGAATAAAACGCACGGGTGTTGGGTCGTTTGTTCATAAACGCGGGGTTCGGT
CCCAGGGCTGGCACTCTGTCGATACCCCACCGAGACCCCATTGGGGCCAATACGCCCGCGTTTCTTCCTT
TTCCCCACCCCACCCCCCAAGTTCGGGTGAAGGCCCAGGGCTCGCAGCCAACGTCGGGGCGGCAGGCCCT
GCCATAGCAGATCTGCGCAGCTGGGGCTCTAGGGGGTATCCCC
[124 nt withheld, positions 2564-2687]
C
[32 nt withheld, positions 2689-2720]
CA
[57 nt withheld, positions 2723-2779]
A
[49 nt withheld, positions 2781-2829]
CCTTTGACGTTGGAGTCCACGTTCTTT
[37 nt withheld, positions 2857-2893]
ACCCTATCTCGGTCTATTCTTTTGATTTATAAGGGATTTTGGGGATTTCGGCCTATTGGTTAAAAAATGA
GCTGATTTAACAAAAATTTAACGCGAATTAATTCTGTGGAATGTGTGTCAGTTAGGGTGTGGAAAGTCCC
CAGGCTCCCCAGCAGGCAGAAGTATGCAAAGCATGCATCTCAATTAGTCAGCAACCAGGTGTGGAAAGTC
CCCAGGCTCCCCAGCAGGCAGAAGTATGCAAAGCATGCATCTCAATTAGTCAGCAACCATAGTCCCGCCC
CTAACTCCGCCCATCCCGCCCCTAACTCCGCCCAGTTCCGCCCATTCTCCGCCCCATGGCTGACTAATTT
TTTTTATTTATGCAGAGGCCGAGGCCGCCTCTGCCTCTGAGCTATTCCAGAAGTAGTGAGGAGGCTTTTT
TGGAGGCCTAGGCTTTTGCAAAAAGCTCCCGGGAGCTTGTATATCCATTTTCGGATCTGATCAAGAGACA
GGATGAGGATCGTTTCGCATGATTGAACAAGATGGATTGCACGCAGGTTCTCCGGCCGCTTGGGTGGAGA
GGCTATTCGGCTATGACTGGGCACAACAGACAATCGGCTGCTCTGATGCCGCCGTGTTCCGGCTGTCAGC
GCAGGGGCGCCCGGTTCTTTTTGTCAAGACCGACCTGTCCGGTGCCCTGAATGAACTGCAGGACGAGGCA
GCGCGGCTATCGTGGCTGGCCACGACGGGCGTTCCTTGCGCAGCTGTGCTCGACGTTGTCACTGAAGCGG
GAAGGGACTGGCTGCTATTGGGCGAAGTGCCGGGGCAGGATCTCCTGTCATCTCACCTTGCTCCTGCCGA
GAAAGTATCCATCATGGCTGATGCAATGCGGCGGCTGCATACGCTTGATCCGGCTACCTGCCCATTCGAC
CACCAAGCGAAACATCGCATCGAGCGAGCACGTACTCGGATGGAAGCCGGTCTTGTCGATCAGGATGATC
TGGACGAAGAGCATCAGGGGCTCGCGCCAGCCGAACTGTTCGCCAGGCTCAAGGCGCGCATGCCCGACGG
CGAGGATCTCGTCGTGACCCATGGCGATGCCTGCTTGCCGAATATCATGGTGGAAAATGGCCGCTTTTCT
GGATTCATCGACTGTGGCCGGCTGGGTGTGGCGGACCGCTATCAGGACATAGCGTTGGCTACCCGTGATA
TTGCTGAAGAGCTTGGCGGCGAATGGGCTGACCGCTTCCTCGTGCTTTACGGTATCGCCGCTCCCGATTC
GCAGCGCATCGCCTTCTATCGCCTTCTTGACGAGTTCTTCTGAGCGGGACTCTGGGGTTCGCGAAATGAC
CGACCAAGCGACGCCCAACCTGCCATCACGAGATTTCGATTCCACCGCCGCCTTCTATGAAAGGTTGGGC
TTCGGAATCGTTTTCCGGGACGCCGGCTGGATGATCCTCCAGCGCGGGGATCTCATGCTGGAGTTCTTCG
CCCACCCCAACTTGTTTATTGCAGCTTATAATGGTTACAAATAAAGCAATAGCATCACAAATTTCACAAA
TAAAGCATTTTTTTCACTGCATTCTAGTTGTGGTTTGTCCAAACTCATCAATGTATCTTATCATGTCTGT
ATACCGTCGACCTCTAGCTAGAGCTTGGCGTAATCATGGTCATAGCTGTTTCCTGTGTGAAATTGTTATC
CGCTCACAATTCCACACAACATACGAGCCGGAAGCATAAAGTGTAAAGCCTGGGGTGCCTAATGAGTGAG
CTAACTCACATTAATTGCGTTGCGCTCACTGCCCGCTTTCCAGTCGGGAAACCTGTCGTGCCAGCTGCAT
TAATGAATCGGCCAACGCGCGGGGAGAGGCGGTTTGCGTATTGGGCGCTCTTCCGCTTCCTCGCTCACTG
ACTCGCTGCGCTCGGTCGTTCGGCTGCGGCGAGCGGTATCAGCTCACTCAAAGGCGGTAATACGGTTATC
CACAGAATCAGGGGATAACGCAGGAAAGAACATGTGAGCAAAAGGCCAGCAAAAGGCCAGGAACCGTAAA
AAGGCCGCGTTGCTGGCGTTTTTCCATAGGCTCCGCCCCCCTGACGAGCATCACAAAAATCGACGCTCAA
GTCAGAGGTGGCGAAACCCGACAGGACTATAAAGATACCAGGCGTTTCCCCCTGGAAGCTCCCTCGTGCG
CTCTCCTGTTCCGACCCTGCCGCTTACCGGATACCTGTCCGCCTTTCTCCCTTCGGGAAGCGTGGCGCTT
TCTCAATGCTCACGCTGTAGGTATCTCAGTTCGGTGTAGGTCGTTCGCTCCAAGCTGGGCTGTGTGCACG
AACCCCCCGTTCAGCCCGACCGCTGCGCCTTATCCGGTAACTATCGTCTTGAGTCCAACCCGGTAAGACA
CGACTTATCGCCACTGGCAGCAGCCACTGGTAACAGGATTAGCAGAGCGAGGTATGTAGGCGGTGCTACA
GAGTTCTTGAAGTGGTGGCCTAACTACGGCTACACTAGAAGGACAGTATTTGGTATCTGCGCTCTGCTGA
AGCCAGTTACCTTCGGAAAAAGAGTTGGTAGCTCTTGATCCGGCAAACAAACCACCGCTGGTAGCGGTGG
TTTTTTTGTTTGCAAGCAGCAGATTACGCGCAGAAAAAAAGGATCTCAAGAAGATCCTTTGATCTTTTCT
ACGGGGTCTGACGCTCAGTGGAACGAAAACTCACGTTAAGGGATTTTGGTCATGAGATTATCAAAAAGGA
TCTTCACCTAGATCCTTTTAAATTAAAAATGAAGTTTTAAATCAATCTAAAGTATATATGAGTAAACTTG
GTCTGACAGTTACCAATGCTTAATCAGTGAGGCACCTATCTCAGCGATCTGTCTATTTCGTTCATCCATA
GTTGCCTGACTCCCCGTCGTGTAGATAACTACGATACGGGAGGGCTTACCATCTGGCCCCAGTGCTGCAA
TGATACCGCGAGACCCACGCTCACCGGCTCCAGATTTATCAGCAATAAACCAGCCAGCCGGAAGGGCCGA
GCGCAGAAGTGGTCCTGCAACTTTATCCGCCTCCATCCAGTCTATTAATTGTTGCCGGGAAGCTAGAGTA
AGTAGTTCGCCAGTTAATAGTTTGCGCAACGTTGTTGCCATTGCTACAGGCATCGTGGTGTCACGCTCGT
CGTTTGGTATGGCTTCATTCAGCTCCGGTTCCCAACGATCAAGGCGAGTTACATGATCCCCCATGTTGTG
CAAAAAAGCGGTTAGCTCCTTCGGTCCTCCGATCGTTGTCAGAAGTAAGTTGGCCGCAGTGTTATCACTC
ATGGTTATGGCAGCACTGCATAATTCTCTTACTGTCATGCCATCCGTAAGATGCTTTTCTGTGACTGGTG
AGTACTCAACCAAGTCATTCTGAGAATAGTGTATGCGGCGACCGAGTTGCTCTTGCCCGGCGTCAATACG
GGATAATACCGCGCCACATAGCAGAACTTTAAAAGTGCTCATCATTGGAAAACGTTCTTCGGGGCGAAAA
CTCTCAAGGATCTTACCGCTGTTGAGATCCAGTTCGATGTAACCCACTCGTGCACCCAACTGATCTTCAG
CATCTTTTACTTTCACCAGCGTTTCTGGGTGAGCAAAAACAGGAAGGCAAAATGCCGCAAAAAAGGGAAT
AAGGGCGACACGGAAATGTTGAATACTCATACTCTTCCTTTTTCAATATTATTGAAGCATTTATCAGGGT
TATTGTCTCATGAGCGGATACATATTTGAATGTATTTAGAAAAATAAACAAATAGGGGTTCCGCGCACAT
TTCCCCGAAAAGTGCCACCTGACGTC
