>Addgene plasmid #46671 | pcDNA3.2 mir-1-1 reporter hsa-mir17~20 | addgene partial sequence | sequence record 73860 | CMV-F 5'-CGCAAATGGGCGGTAGGCGTG-3'
GAGAACCCACTGCTTACTGGCTTATCGAAATTAATACGACTCACTATAGGGAGACCCAAGCTGGCTAGTT
AAGCTATCAACAAGTTTGTACAAAAAAGCAGGCTCATATGCCCCATTAGGGATTATGCTGAATTTGTATG
GTTTATAGTTGTTAGAGTTTGAGGTGTTAATTCTAATTATCTATTTCAAATTTAGCAGGAAAAAAGAGAA
CATCACCTTGTAAAACTGAAGATTGTGACCAGTCAGAATAATGTCAAAGTGCTTACAGTGCAGGTAGTGA
TATGTGCATCTACTGCAGTGAAGGCACTTGTAGCATTATGGTGACAGCTGCCTCGGGAAGCCAAGTTGGG
CTTTAAAGTGCAGGGCCTGCTGATGTTGAGTGCTTTTTGTTCTAAGGTGCATCTAGTGCAGATAGTGAAG
TAGATTAGCATCTACTGCCCTAAGTGCTCCTTCTGGCATAAGAAGTTATGTATTCATCCAATAATTCAAG
CCAAGCAAGTATATAGGTGTTTTAATAGTTTTTGTTTGCAGTCCTCTGTTAGTTTTGCATAGTTGCACTA
CAAGAAGAATGTAGTTGTGCAAATCTATGCAAAACTGATGGTGGCCTGCTATTTCCTTCAAATGAATGAT
TTTTACTAATTTTGTGTACTTTTATTGTGTCGATGTAGAATCTGCCTGGTCTATCTGATGTGACAGCTTC
TGTAGCACTAAAGTGCTTATAGTGCAGGTAGTGTTTAGTTATCTACTGCATTATGAGCACTTAAAGTACT
GCTAGCTGTAGAACTCCAGCTTCGGCCTGTCGCCCAATCAAACTGTCCTGTTACTGAACACTGTTCTATG
GTTAGTTTTGCAGGTTTGCATCCAGCTGTGTGATATTCTGCTGTGCAAATCCATGCAAAACTGACTGTGG
TAGTGAAAAGTCTGTAGAAAAGTA
