>Addgene plasmid #46671 | pcDNA3.2 mir-1-1 reporter hsa-mir17~20 | addgene partial sequence | sequence record 75370 | TK-pA-R2 5'-GGTGGGGAAAAGGAAGAAAC-3'
AACCGGTACGCGTAGAATCGAGACCGAGGAGAGGGTTAGGGATAGGCTTACCTTCGAATGTCTGGTGAGC
ACTTCCACCTGCTGACACAGGCAAAGTGACAGAACAATGCTGGCGGGGACACGACCGTCCACCAACGCCC
AGGCAGCCTGCCGCCCCAGCCTCACCCCCACCACAGCCGCCTGGCTGGCTGTCGGCCGCGGCGGCCCCCG
TGGTGTGGAGTGCCCCTCAGTGCGGCGAGAGAGGTCCCGGCCTGAGATACATACTTCTTTACATTCCATA
GCTTAGCAGGTCCATATGGGCATATAAAGAAGTATGTTTCCCAAGCAGGCAGTCTGCATGCAGTTCCAAG
ACCCCGGGACGCCGCCCCGGTAGAAGCTGACCCCACTGCGGGCCCTCTAGATCAACCACTTTGTACAAGA
AAGCTGGGTAAGCTTACCGATCCCAACCTGTGTAGAAAGGGGTTTGAGTTTCCCTTACTTTTCTACAGAC
TTTTCACTACCACAGTCAGTTTTGCATGGATTTGCACAGCAGAATATCACACAGCTGGATGCAAACCTGC
AAAACTAACCATAGAACAGTGTTCAGTAACAGGACAGTTTGATTGGGCGACAGGCCGAAGCTGGAGTTCT
ACAGCTAGCAGTACTTTAAGTGCTCATAATGCAGTAGATAACTAAACACTACCTGCACTATAAGCACTTT
AGTGCTACAGAAGCTGTCACATCAGATAGACCAGGCAGATTCTACATCGACACAATAAAAGTACACAAAA
TTAGTAAAAATCATTCATTTGAAGGAAATAGCAGGCCACCATCAGTTTTGCATAGATTTGCACAACTACA
TTCTTCTTGTAGTGCAACTATGCAAAACTAACAGAGGACTGCAAACAAAAACTATTAAAACACCTATATA
CTTGCTTGGCTTGAATTATTGG
